>Addgene plasmid #164030 | pDB.His.MBP.3C CARD8 CARD A452C Y527A | addgene full sequence | sequence record 325079 | Addgene NGS Result
CGCCGCTTTACAGGCTTCGACGCCGCTTCGTTCTACCATCGACACCACCACGCTGGCACCCAGTTGATCG
GCGCGAGATTTAATCGCCGCGACAATTTGCGACGGCGCGTGCAGGGCCAGACTGGAGGTGGCAACGCCAA
TCAGCAACGACTGTTTGCCCGCCAGTTGTTGTGCCACGCGGTTGGGAATGTAATTCAGCTCCGCCATCGC
CGCTTCCACTTTTTCCCGCGTTTTCGCAGAAACGTGGCTGGCCTGGTTCACCACGCGGGAAACGGTCTGA
TAAGAGACACCGGCATACTCTGCGACATCGTATAACGTTACTGGTTTCACATTCACCACCCTGAATTGAC
TCTCTTCCGGGCGCTATCATGCCATACCGCGAAAGGTTTTGCGCCATTCGATGGTGTCCGGGATCTCGAC
GCTCTCCCTTATGCGACTCCTGCATTAGGAAGCAGCCCAGTAGTAGGTTGAGGCCGTTGAGCACCGCCGC
CGCAAGGAATGGTGCATGCAAGGAGATGGCGCCCAACAGTCCCCCGGCCACGGGGCCTGCCACCATACCC
ACGCCGAAACAAGCGCTCATGAGCCCGAAGTGGCGAGCCCGATCTTCCCCATCGGTGATGTCGGCGATAT
AGGCGCCAGCAACCGCACCTGTGGCGCCGGTGATGCCGGCCACGATGCGTCCGGCGTAGAGGATCGAGAT
CTCGATCCCGCGAAATTAATACGACTCACTATAGGGGAATTGTGAGCGGATAACAATTCCCCTCTAGAAA
TAATTTTGTTTAACTTTAAGAAGGAGATATACCATGGGCAGCAGCCATCATCATCATCATCACGGTACCA
AAACTGAAGAAGGTAAACTGGTAATCTGGATTAACGGCGATAAAGGCTATAACGGTCTCGCTGAAGTCGG
TAAGAAATTCGAGAAAGATACCGGAATTAAAGTCACCGTTGAGCATCCGGATAAACTGGAAGAGAAATTC
CCACAGGTTGCGGCAACTGGCGATGGCCCTGACATTATCTTCTGGGCACACGACCGCTTTGGTGGCTACG
CTCAATCTGGCCTGTTGGCTGAAATCACCCCGGACAAAGCGTTCCAGGACAAGCTGTATCCGTTTACCTG
GGATGCCGTACGTTACAACGGCAAGCTGATTGCTTACCCGATCGCTGTTGAAGCGTTATCGCTGATTTAT
AACAAAGATCTGCTGCCGAACCCGCCAAAAACCTGGGAAGAGATCCCGGCGCTGGATAAAGAACTGAAAG
CGAAAGGTAAGAGCGCGCTGATGTTCAACCTGCAAGAACCGTACTTCACCTGGCCGCTGATTGCTGCTGA
CGGGGGTTATGCGTTCAAGTATGAAAACGGCAAGTACGACATTAAAGACGTGGGCGTGGATAACGCTGGC
GCGAAAGCGGGTCTGACCTTCCTGGTTGACCTGATTAAAAACAAACACATGAATGCAGACACCGATTACT
CCATCGCAGAAGCTGCCTTTAATAAAGGCGAAACAGCGATGACCATCAACGGCCCGTGGGCATGGTCCAA
CATCGACACCAGCAAAGTGAATTATGGTGTAACGGTACTGCCGACCTTCAAGGGTCAACCATCCAAACCG
TTCGTTGGCGTGCTGAGCGCAGGTATTAACGCCGCCAGTCCGAACAAAGAGCTGGCAAAAGAGTTCCTCG
AAAACTATCTGCTGACTGATGAAGGTCTGGAAGCGGTTAATAAAGACAAACCGCTGGGTGCCGTAGCGCT
GAAGTCTTACGAGGAAGAGTTGGCGAAAGATCCACGTATTGCCGCCACCATGGAAAACGCCCAGAAAGGT
GAAATCATGCCGAACATCCCGCAGATGTCCGCTTTCTGGTATGCCGTGCGTACTGCGGTGATCAACGCCG
CCAGCGGTCGTCAGACTGTCGATGAAGCCCTGAAAGACGCGCAGACTGGTACCGATTACGATATCCCAAC
GACCCTGGAAGTGCTGTTCCAGGGTCCGCATATGGCTAGCCCTCCTTTCTCAGGTGCATGCTTTGTGAAG
GAGAACCACCGGCAACTCCAAGCCAGGATGGGGGACCTGAAAGGGGTGCTCGATGATCTCCAAGACAATG
AGGTTCTTACTGAGAATGAGAAGGAGCTGGTGGAGCAGGAAAAGACACGGCAGAGCAAGAATGAGGCCTT
GCTGAGCATGGTGGAGAAGAAAGGGGACCTGGCCCTGGACGTGCTCTTCAGAAGCATTAGTGAAAGGGAC
CCTGCCCTCGTGTCCTATCTTAGACAGCAGAATTTGTAGGCGGCCGCACTCGAGCACCACCACCACCACC
ACTGAGATCCGGCTGCTAACAAAGCCCGAAAGGAAGCTGAGTTGGCTGCTGCCACCGCTGAGCAATAACT
AGCATAACCCCTTGGGGCCTCTAAACGGGTCTTGAGGGGTTTTTTGCTGAAAGGAGGAACTATATCCGGA
TTGGCGAATGGG
[124 nt withheld, positions 2463-2586]
C
[91 nt withheld, positions 2588-2678]
A
[49 nt withheld, positions 2680-2728]
CCTTTGACGTTGGAGTCCACGTTCTTT
[37 nt withheld, positions 2756-2792]
ACCCTATCTCGGTCTATTCTTTTGATTTATAAGGGATTTTGCCGATTTCGGCCTATTGGTTAAAAAATGA
GCTGATTTAACAAAAATTTAACGCGAATTTTAACAAAATATTAACGCTTACAATTTAGGTGGCACTTTTC
GGGGAAATGTGCGCGGAACCCCTATTTGTTTATTTTTCTAAATACATTCAAATATGTATCCGCTCATGAA
TTAATTCTTAGAAAAACTCATCGAGCATCAAATGAAACTGCAATTTATTCATATCAGGATTATCAATACC
ATATTTTTGAAAAAGCCGTTTCTGTAATGAAGGAGAAAACTCACCGAGGCAGTTCCATAGGATGGCAAGA
TCCTGGTATCGGTCTGCGATTCCGACTCGTCCAACATCAATACAACCTATTAATTTCCCCTCGTCAAAAA
TAAGGTTATCAAGTGAGAAATCACCATGAGTGACGACTGAATCCGGTGAGAATGGCAAAAGTTTATGCAT
TTCTTTCCAGACTTGTTCAACAGGCCAGCCATTACGCTCGTCATCAAAATCACTCGCATCAACCAAACCG
TTATTCATTCGTGATTGCGCCTGAGCGAGACGAAATACGCGATCGCTGTTAAAAGGACAATTACAAACAG
GAATCGAATGCAACCGGCGCAGGAACACTGCCAGCGCATCAACAATATTTTCACCTGAATCAGGATATTC
TTCTAATACCTGGAATGCTGTTTTCCCGGGGATCGCAGTGGTGAGTAACCATGCATCATCAGGAGTACGG
ATAAAATGCTTGATGGTCGGAAGAGGCATAAATTCCGTCAGCCAGTTTAGTCTGACCATCTCATCTGTAA
CATCATTGGCAACGCTACCTTTGCCATGTTTCAGAAACAACTCTGGCGCATCGGGCTTCCCATACAATCG
ATAGATTGTCGCACCTGATTGCCCGACATTATCGCGAGCCCATTTATACCCATATAAATCAGCATCCATG
TTGGAATTTAATCGCGGCCTAGAGCAAGACGTTTCCCGTTGAATATGGCTCATAACACCCCTTGTATTAC
TGTTTATGTAAGCAGACAGTTTTATTGTTCATGACCAAAATCCCTTAACGTGAGTTTTCGTTCCACTGAG
CGTCAGACCCCGTAGAAAAGATCAAAGGATCTTCTTGAGATCCTTTTTTTCTGCGCGTAATCTGCTGCTT
GCAAACAAAAAAACCACCGCTACCAGCGGTGGTTTGTTTGCCGGATCAAGAGCTACCAACTCTTTTTCCG
AAGGTAACTGGCTTCAGCAGAGCGCAGATACCAAATACTGTCCTTCTAGTGTAGCCGTAGTTAGGCCACC
ACTTCAAGAACTCTGTAGCACCGCCTACATACCTCGCTCTGCTAATCCTGTTACCAGTGGCTGCTGCCAG
TGGCGATAAGTCGTGTCTTACCGGGTTGGACTCAAGACGATAGTTACCGGATAAGGCGCAGCGGTCGGGC
TGAACGGGGGGTTCGTGCACACAGCCCAGCTTGGAGCGAACGACCTACACCGAACTGAGATACCTACAGC
GTGAGCTATGAGAAAGCGCCACGCTTCCCGAAGGGAGAAAGGCGGACAGGTATCCGGTAAGCGGCAGGGT
CGGAACAGGAGAGCGCACGAGGGAGCTTCCAGGGGGAAACGCCTGGTATCTTTATAGTCCTGTCGGGTTT
CGCCACCTCTGACTTGAGCGTCGATTTTTGTGATGCTCGTCAGGGGGGCGGAGCCTATGGAAAAACGCCA
GCAACGCGGCCTTTTTACGGTTCCTGGCCTTTTGCTGGCCTTTTGCTCACATGTTCTTTCCTGCGTTATC
CCCTGATTCTGTGGATAACCGTATTACCGCCTTTGAGTGAGCTGATACCGCTCGCCGCAGCCGAACGACC
GAGCGCAGCGAGTCAGTGAGCGAGGAAGCGGAAGAGCGCCTGATGCGGTATTTTCTCCTTACGCATCTGT
GCGGTATTTCACACCGCAATGGTGCACTCTCAGTACAATCTGCTCTGATGCCGCATAGTTAAGCCAGTAT
ACACTCCGCTATCGCTACGTGACTGGGTCATGGCTGCGCCCCGACACCCGCCAACACCCGCTGACGCGCC
CTGACGGGCTTGTCTGCTCCCGGCATCCGCTTACAGACAAGCTGTGACCGTCTCCGGGAGCTGCATGTGT
CAGAGGTTTTCACCGTCATCACCGAAACGCGCGAGGCAGCTGCGGTAAAGCTCATCAGCGTGGTCGTGAA
GCGATTCACAGATGTCTGCCTGTTCATCCGCGTCCAGCTCGTTGAGTTTCTCCAGAAGCGTTAATGTCTG
GCTTCTGATAAAGCGGGCCATGTTAAGGGCGGTTTTTTCCTGTTTGGTCACTGATGCCTCCGTGTAAGGG
GGATTTCTGTTCATGGGGGTAATGATACCGATGAAACGAGAGAGGATGCTCACGATACGGGTTACTGATG
ATGAACATGCCCGGTTACTGGAACGTTGTGAGGGTAAACAACTGGCGGTATGGATGCGGCGGGACCAGAG
AAAAATCACTCAGGGTCAATGCCAGCGCTTCGTTAATACAGATGTAGGTGTTCCACAGGGTAGCCAGCAG
CATCCTGCGATGCAGATCCGGAACATAATGGTGCAGGGCGCTGACTTCCGCGTTTCCAGACTTTACGAAA
CACGGAAACCGAAGACCATTCATGTTGTTGCTCAGGTCGCAGACGTTTTGCAGCAGCAGTCGCTTCACGT
TCGCTCGCGTATCGGTGATTCATTCTGCTAACCAGTAAGGCAACCCCGCCAGCCTAGCCGGGTCCTCAAC
GACAGGAGCACGATCATGCGCACCCGTGGGGCCGCCATGCCGGCGATAATGGCCTGCTTCTCGCCGAAAC
GTTTGGTGGCGGGACCAGTGACGAAGGCTTGAGCGAGGGCGTGCAAGATTCCGAATACCGCAAGCGACAG
GCCGATCATCGTCGCGCTCCAGCGAAAGCGGTCCTCGCCGAAAATGACCCAGAGCGCTGCCGGCACCTGT
CCTACGAGTTGCATGATAAAGAAGACAGTCATAAGTGCGGCGACGATAGTCATGCCCCGCGCCCACCGGA
AGGAGCTGACTGGGTTGAAGGCTCTCAAGGGCATCGGTCGAGATCCCGGTGCCTAATGAGTGAGCTAACT
TACATTAATTGCGTTGCGCTCACTGCCCGCTTTCCAGTCGGGAAACCTGTCGTGCCAGCTGCATTAATGA
ATCGGCCAACGCGCGGGGAGAGGCGGTTTGCGTATTGGGCGCCAGGGTGGTTTTTCTTTTCACCAGTGAG
ACGGGCAACAGCTGATTGCCCTTCACCGCCTGGCCCTGAGAGAGTTGCAGCAAGCGGTCCACGCTGGTTT
GCCCCAGCAGGCGAAAATCCTGTTTGATGGTGGTTAACGGCGGGATATAACATGAGCTGTCTTCGGTATC
GTCGTATCCCACTACCGAGATATCCGCACCAACGCGCAGCCCGGACTCGGTAATGGCGCGCATTGCGCCC
AGCGCCATCTGATCGTTGGCAACCAGCATCGCAGTGGGAACGATGCCCTCATTCAGCATTTGCATGGTTT
GTTGAAAACCGGACATGGCACTCCAGTCGCCTTCCCGTTCCGCTATCGGCTGAATTTGATTGCGAGTGAG
ATATTTATGCCAGCCAGCCAGACGCAGACGCGCCGAGACAGAACTTAATGGGCCCGCTAACAGCGCGATT
TGCTGGTGACCCAATGCGACCAGATGCTCCACGCCCAGTCGCGTACCGTCTTCATGGGAGAAAATAATAC
TGTTGATGGGTGTCTGGTCAGAGACATCAAGAAATAACGCCGGAACATTAGTGCAGGCAGCTTCCACAGC
AATGGCATCCTGGTCATCCAGCGGATAGTTAATGATCAGCCCACTGACGCGTTGCGCGAGAAGATTGTGC
AC
Features (pLannotate 1.2.2; 21 found; start..end, strand, type, name):
    331..408     -  promoter       lacI promoter: lacI
    416..695     -  CDS            TcR (fragment): tetracycline efflux protein; tet; confers resistance to tetracycline
    717..735     +  promoter       T7 promoter: promoter for bacteriophage T7 RNA polymerase
    736..760     +  protein_bind   lac operator: The lac repressor binds to the lac operator to inhibit transcription in E. coli. This inhibition can be relieved by adding lactose or isopropyl-β-D-thiogalactopyranoside (IPTG). lac repressor encoded by lacI
    775..797     +  RBS            RBS: efficient ribosome binding site from bacteriophage T7 gene 10 (Olins and Rangwala, 1989)
    816..832     +  CDS            capTEV™ (fragment): composite tag for in vivo biotinylation, TEV protease cleavage, and 6xHis tagging
    840..1937    +  CDS            MBP: maltose binding protein from E. coli; malE (mutated); This version of the gene does not encode a signal sequence, so MBP will remain in the cytosol.
   1995..2276    +  CDS            CARD8 (fragment): CARD8_HUMAN - Also known as DACAR From Homo sapiens (Human).
   2295..2312    +  CDS            9xHis (fragment): 9xHis affinity tag
   2322..2371    +  CDS            SET1 (fragment): solubility-enhancement tag derived from T7 phage gene 10B
   2379..2426    +  terminator     T7 terminator: transcription terminator for bacteriophage T7 RNA polymerase
   2463..2891    +  rep_origin     f1 ori (sequence partly withheld): f1 bacteriophage origin of replication; arrow indicates direction of (+) strand synthesis
   2944..3001    +  promoter       AmpR promoter (fragment): bla
   3010..3825    -  CDS            KanR: aminoglycoside phosphotransferase; aph(3')-Ia; confers resistance to kanamycin in bacteria or G418 (Geneticin®) in eukaryotes
   3947..4535    +  rep_origin     ori: high-copy-number ColE1/pMB1/pBR322/pUC origin of replication
   4721..4860    -  misc_feature   bom: basis of mobility region from pBR322
   4962..5153    -  CDS            rop: Rop protein, which maintains plasmids at low copy number; rop
   5170..5550    +  CDS            YPB1_ECOLX: Protein predicted: Swiss-Prot protein existence level 4. From Escherichia coli.
   5622..5913    -  CDS            TcR (fragment): tetracycline efflux protein; tet; confers resistance to tetracycline
   5928..5949    -  protein_bind   CAP binding site: CAP binding activates transcription in the presence of cAMP. E. coli catabolite activator protein
   5962..330     -  CDS            lacI (across the origin): lac repressor; lacI; The lac repressor binds to the lac operator to inhibit transcription in E. coli. This inhibition can be relieved by adding lactose or isopropyl-β-D-thiogalactopyranoside (IPTG).
