[The description below was written by a language model from this plasmid's Addgene catalogue record and pLannotate feature annotations shown in this document.]
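Description:
pDB.His.MBP.3C CARD8 CARD A452C Y527A is a 6.7 kb bacterial expression plasmid built on the pDB.His.MBP.3C backbone, a pET-style T7 vector. It is propagated in E. coli under kanamycin selection (aph(3')-Ia KanR). It replicates from a ColE1/pMB1-type origin that is accompanied by the rop gene and the bom region, consistent with its catalogue listing as low copy. An f1 origin is also present. The tetracycline-resistance fragments and the short AmpR promoter fragment in the feature table appear to be non-functional backbone remnants.

Expression is driven by a T7 promoter followed by a lac operator and the T7 gene 10 ribosome binding site, with a plasmid-borne lacI gene supplying repressor. Transcription is therefore IPTG-inducible in hosts that provide T7 RNA polymerase, and it ends at a T7 terminator. The open reading frame begins with a His tag (annotated as a short capTEV fragment), followed by cytosolic maltose-binding protein lacking its signal sequence. According to the catalogue, an HRV 3C protease site then allows the tag to be removed, although this site is not separately annotated. It would lie in the gap before the roughly 280 bp fragment of human CARD8 that encodes the CARD domain. A His-tag fragment and a small T7 gene 10B-derived fragment are annotated downstream of the insert. The record does not say whether they are translated.

The insert carries two substitutions. Y527A makes the CARD filament-deficient, and A452C introduces a cysteine for site-specific labelling. The construct is intended for producing soluble, purifiable, labellable CARD8 CARD protein for work on filament formation in CARD8 and NLRP1 inflammasomes.
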