Addgene plasmid #164030: pDB.His.MBP.3C CARD8 CARD A452C Y527A
Purpose: Bacterial expression vector encoding a HRV 3C-cleavable His-MBP-tagged CARD8 CARD (filment-deficient mutant and A452C mutation for cysteine labelling applications)
Depositing lab: Hao Wu. Depositing organization: Boston Children's Hospital. Publication: Mechanism of filament formation in UPA-promoted CARD8 and NLRP1 inflammasomes. Robert Hollingsworth L, David L, Li Y, Griswold AR, Ruan J, Sharif H, Fontana P, Orth-He EL, Fu TM, Bachovchin DA, Wu H. Nat Commun. 2021 Jan 8;12(1):189. doi: 10.1038/s41467-020-20320-y. PubMed 33420033.
Backbone
  Vector backbone: pDB.His.MBP.3C
  Vector type: Bacterial Expression
Growth in bacteria
  Bacterial resistance: Kanamycin, 50 μg/mL
  Growth temperature: 37°C
  Growth strain: DH5alpha
  Copy number: Low Copy
Gene/Insert
  Gene/Insert name: CARD8
  Species: H. sapiens (human)
  Mutation: A452C, Y527A
  Entrez Gene: CARD8 (a.k.a. CARDINAL, DACAR, DAKAR, NDPP, NDPP1, TUCAN)
  Tag / fusion protein: His6-MBP-3C (N terminal on insert)
  Cloning method: Restriction Enzyme; 5′ cloning site Unknown (unknown if destroyed)
Terms and licenses: Academic/Nonprofit Terms; Industry Terms: Not Available to Industry
How to cite: pDB.His.MBP.3C CARD8 CARD A452C Y527A was a gift from Hao Wu (Addgene plasmid # 164030 ; http://n2t.net/addgene:164030 ; RRID:Addgene_164030)
