>Addgene plasmid #164030 | pDB.His.MBP.3C CARD8 CARD A452C Y527A | depositor partial sequence | sequence record 318249 | Insert sequence
ATGCCTTTCTCAGGTGCATGCTTTGTGAAGGAGAACCACCGGCAACTCCAAGCCAGGATGGGGGACCTGA
AAGGGGTGCTCGATGATCTCCAAGACAATGAGGTTCTTACTGAGAATGAGAAGGAGCTGGTGGAGCAGGA
AAAGACACGGCAGAGCAAGAATGAGGCCTTGCTGAGCATGGTGGAGAAGAAAGGGGACCTGGCCCTGGAC
GTGCTCTTCAGAAGCATTAGTGAAAGGGACCCTGCCCTCGTGTCCTATCTTAGACAGCAGAATTTGTAG
